Addgene plasmid #48490: pFUSB4_CTGG
Depositing lab: Stephen Ekker. Depositing organization: Mayo Foundation for Medical Education and Research. Publication: High Efficiency In Vivo Genome Engineering with a Simplified 15-RVD GoldyTALEN Design. Ma AC, Lee HB, Clark KJ, Ekker SC. PLoS One. 2013 May 29;8(5):e65259. doi: 10.1371/journal.pone.0065259. Print 2013. PubMed 23734242.
Backbone
  Vector backbone: pFUS_B4
  Vector type: Mammalian Expression, TALEN
Growth in bacteria
  Bacterial resistance: Spectinomycin, 50 μg/mL
  Growth temperature: 37°C
  Growth strain: Top10
  Copy number: Unknown
Gene/Insert
  Gene/Insert name: RVD sequence: HD NG NN NN
  Species: Synthetic
  Cloning method: Unknown
  Sequencing primers: 5′ ttgatgcctggcagttccct; 3′ cgaaccgaacaggcttatgt
Terms and licenses: Academic/Nonprofit Terms; Industry Terms: Not Available to Industry
Depositor comments: Plasmid was created using Golden Gate cloning.
How to cite: pFUSB4_CTGG was a gift from Stephen Ekker (Addgene plasmid # 48490 ; http://n2t.net/addgene:48490 ; RRID:Addgene_48490)
