[The description below was written by a language model from this plasmid's Addgene catalogue record and pLannotate feature annotations shown in this document.]
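Description:
pFUSB4_CTGG is a small (about 2.9 kb) intermediate array plasmid for Golden Gate assembly of TALENs. It is built on the pFUS_B4 backbone and carries a preassembled block of four TAL effector repeats. The synthetic insert encodes the repeat-variable diresidues HD NG NN NN, which under the standard TALE code recognise the bases C, T, G and G, as the plasmid name indicates. The depositor notes that it was made by Golden Gate cloning. The associated publication describes a simplified 15-RVD GoldyTALEN design, so the plasmid appears to belong to a set of ready-made multi-repeat modules. Such modules can shorten assembly by replacing individual repeat-by-repeat ligation.

The plasmid is propagated in E. coli through a high-copy ColE1/pUC-type origin. Selection is with spectinomycin, conferred by the aadA aminoglycoside adenylyltransferase gene (SmR), which sits downstream of a fragment of the class 1 integron Pc promoter and a residual piece of a gentamicin resistance gene. The other annotated features are backbone remnants: short lacZα and lacI fragments and the rrnB T1 and T2 transcription terminators. The small lacZα fragment is consistent with a blue/white screening cassette having been displaced by the repeat array.

The automated annotation does not mark the TAL repeats themselves, so the insert is known only from the catalogue fields. The record lists the vector type as mammalian expression/TALEN, but the feature table shows no eukaryotic promoter, nuclease domain or polyadenylation signal. The plasmid is therefore best understood as a cloning intermediate whose repeat block would be moved into a final TALEN expression backbone in a later Golden Gate step.
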