Features (pLannotate 1.2.2; 8 found; start..end, strand, type, name):
      3..39      -  CDS            lacZα (fragment): LacZα fragment of β-galactosidase; lacZ fragment
    596..619     +  promoter       Pc promoter (fragment): intI1 (promoter lies within the coding sequence); class 1 integron promoter
    795..851     +  CDS            GmR (fragment): gentamycin acetyltransferase; aacC1; confers resistance to gentamycin
    858..1649    +  CDS            SmR: aminoglycoside adenylyltransferase (Murphy, 1985); aadA; confers resistance to spectinomycin and streptomycin
   1742..2330    +  rep_origin     ori: high-copy-number ColE1/pMB1/pBR322/pUC origin of replication
   2513..2605    +  CDS            lacI (fragment): lac repressor; lacI; The lac repressor binds to the lac operator to inhibit transcription in E. coli. This inhibition can be relieved by adding lactose or isopropyl-β-D-thiogalactopyranoside (IPTG).
   2660..2687    -  terminator     rrnB T2 terminator: transcription terminator T2 from the E. coli rrnB gene
   2819..2862    +  terminator     rrnB T1 terminator: Escherichia coli rrnB; transcription terminator T1 from the E. coli rrnB gene
>Addgene plasmid #48490 | pFUSB4_CTGG | depositor full sequence | sequence record 70190 | Full Sequence
ATGTTTTCCCAGTCACGACGTTGTAAAACGACGGCCAGTCTTAAGCGTCTCATGGCCTGACCCCGGACCA
AGTGGTGGCCTATCGCCAGCCACGATGGCGGCAAGCAAGCGCTCGAAACGGTGCAGCGGCTGTTGCCGGT
GCTGTGCCAGGACCATGGCCTGACCCCGGACCAAGTGGTGGCTATCGCCAGCAACGGTGGCGGCAAGCAA
GCGCTCGAAACGGTGCAGCGGCTGTTGCCGGTGCTGTGCCAGGACCATGGCCTGACCCCGGACCAAGTGG
TGGCTATCGCCAGCAACAATGGCGGCAAGCAAGCGCTCGAAACGGTGCAGCGGCTGTTGCCGGTGCTGTG
CCAGGACCATGGCCTGACCCCGGACCAAGTGGTGGCTATCGCCAGCAACAATGGCGGCAAGCAAGCGCTC
GAAACGGTGCAGCGGCTGTTGCCGGTGCTGTGCCAGGACCATGGCCTGACCCCGGACCAAGTGGTGGCTA
TCGAGACGTCTAGACCAGCCAGGACAGAAATGCCTCGACTTCGCTGCTACCCAAGGTTGCCGGGTGACGC
ACACCGTGGAAACGGATGAAGGCACGAACCCAGTGGACATAAGCCTGTTCGGTTCGTAAGCTGTAATGCA
AGTAGCGTATGCGCTCACGCAACTGGTCCAGAACCTTGACCGAACGCAGCGGTGGTAACGGCGCAGTGGC
GGTTTTCATGGCTTGTTATGACTGTTTTTTTGGGGTACAGTCTATGCCTCGGGCATCCAAGCAGCAAGCG
CGTTACGCCGTGGGTCGATGTTTGATGTTATGGAGCAGCAACGATGTTACGCAGCAGGGCAGTCGCCCTA
AAACAAAGTTAAACATTATGAGGGAAGCGGTGATCGCCGAAGTATCGACTCAACTATCAGAGGTAGTTGG
CGTCATCGAGCGCCATCTCGAACCGACGTTGCTGGCCGTACATTTGTACGGCTCCGCAGTGGATGGCGGC
CTGAAGCCACACAGTGATATTGATTTGCTGGTTACGGTGACCGTAAGGCTTGATGAAACAACGCGGCGAG
CTTTGATCAACGACCTTTTGGAAACTTCGGCTTCCCCTGGAGAGAGCGAGATTCTCCGCGCTGTAGAAGT
CACCATTGTTGTGCACGACGACATCATTCCGTGGCGTTATCCAGCTAAGCGCGAACTGCAATTTGGAGAA
TGGCAGCGCAATGACATTCTTGCAGGTATCTTCGAGCCAGCCACGATCGACATTGATCTGGCTATCTTGC
TGACAAAAGCAAGAGAACATAGCGTTGCCTTGGTAGGTCCAGCGGCGGAGGAACTCTTTGATCCGGTTCC
TGAACAGGATCTATTTGAGGCGCTAAATGAAACCTTAACGCTATGGAACTCGCCGCCCGACTGGGCTGGC
GATGAGCGAAATGTAGTGCTTACGTTGTCCCGCATTTGGTACAGCGCAGTAACCGGCAAAATCGCGCCGA
AGGATGTCGCTGCCGACTGGGCAATGGAGCGCCTGCCGGCCCAGTATCAGCCCGTCATACTTGAAGCTAG
ACAGGCTTATCTTGGACAAGAAGAAGATCGCTTGGCCTCGCGCGCAGATCAGTTGGAAGAATTTGTCCAC
TACGTGAAAGGCGAGATCACCAAGGTAGTCGGCAAATAACCCTCGAGCCACCCATGACCAAAATCCCTTA
ACGTGAGTTACGCGTCGTTCCACTGAGCGTCAGACCCCGTAGAAAAGATCAAAGGATCTTCTTGAGATCC
TTTTTTTCTGCGCGTAATCTGCTGCTTGCAAACAAAAAAACCACCGCTACCAGCGGTGGTTTGTTTGCCG
GATCAAGAGCTACCAACTCTTTTTCCGAAGGTAACTGGCTTCAGCAGAGCGCAGATACCAAATACTGTCC
TTCTAGTGTAGCCGTAGTTAGGCCACCACTTCAAGAACTCTGTAGCACCGCCTACATACCTCGCTCTGCT
AATCCTGTTACCAGTGGCTGCTGCCAGTGGCGATAAGTCGTGTCTTACCGGGTTGGACTCAAGACGATAG
TTACCGGATAAGGCGCAGCGGTCGGGCTGAACGGGGGGTTCGTGCACACAGCCCAGCTTGGAGCGAACGA
CCTACACCGAACTGAGATACCTACAGCGTGAGCATTGAGAAAGCGCCACGCTTCCCGAAGGGAGAAAGGC
GGACAGGTATCCGGTAAGCGGCAGGGTCGGAACAGGAGAGCGCACGAGGGAGCTTCCAGGGGGAAACGCC
TGGTATCTTTATAGTCCTGTCGGGTTTCGCCACCTCTGACTTGAGCGTCGATTTTTGTGATGCTCGTCAG
GGGGGCGGAGCCTATGGAAAAACGCCAGCAACGCGGCCTTTTTACGGTTCCTGGCCTTTTGCTGGCCTTT
TGCTCACATGTTCTTTCCTGCGTTATCCCCTGATTCTGTGGATAACCGTATTACCGCCTTTGAGTGAGCT
GATACCGCTCGCCGCAGCCGAACGACCGAGCGCAGCGAGTCAGTGAGCGAGGAAGCGGAAGAGCGCCCAA
TACGCAAACCGCCTCTCCCCGCGCGTTGGCCGATTCATTAATGCAGCTGGCACGACAGGTTTCCCGACTG
GAAAGCGGGCAGTGAGCGCAACGCAATTAATACGCGTACCGCTAGCCAGGAAGAGTTTGTAGAAACGCAA
AAAGGCCATCCGTCAGGATGGCCTTCTGCTTAGTTTGATGCCTGGCAGTTTATGGCGGGCGTCCTGCCCG
CCACCCTCCGGGCCGTTGCTTCACAACGTTCAAATCCGCTCCCGGCGGATTTGTCCTACTCAGGAGAGCG
TTCACCGACAAACAACAGATAAAACGAAAGGCCCAGTCTTCCGACTGAGCCTTTCGTTTTATTTGATGCC
TGGCAGTTCCCTACTCTCGCGTTAACGCTAGCATGG
