>Addgene plasmid #48490 | pFUSB4_CTGG | addgene partial sequence | sequence record 70889 | pCR8_F1 5'-ttgatgcctggcagttccct-3'
CCAGTCACGACGTTGTAAAACGACGGCCAGTCTTAAGCGTCTCATGGCCTGACCCCGGACCAAGTGGTGG
CTATCGCCAGCCACGATGGCGGCAAGCAAGCGCTCGAAACGGTGCAGCGGCTGTTGCCGGTGCTGTGCCA
GGACCATGGCCTGACCCCGGACCAAGTGGTGGCTATCGCCAGCAACGGTGGCGGCAAGCAAGCGCTCGAA
ACGGTGCAGCGGCTGTTGCCGGTGCTGTGCCAGGACCATGGCCTGACCCCGGACCAAGTGGTGGCTATCG
CCAGCAACAATGGCGGCAAGCAAGCGCTCGAAACGGTGCAGCGGCTGTTGCCGGTGCTGTGCCAGGACCA
TGGCCTGACCCCGGACCAAGTGGTGGCTATCGCCAGCAACAATGGCGGCAAGCAAGCGCTCGAAACGGTG
CAGCGGCTGTTGCCGGTGCTGTGCCAGGACCATGGCCTGACCCCGGACCAAGTGGTGGCTATCGAGACGT
CTAGACCAGCCAGGACAGAAATGCCTCGACTTCGCTGCTACCCAAGGTTGCCGGGTGACGCACACCGTGG
AAACGGATGAAGGCACGAACCCAGTGGACATAAGCCTGTTCGGTTCGTAAGCTGTAATGCAAGTAGCGTA
TGCGCTCACGCAACTGGTCCAGAACCTTGACCGAACGCAGCGGTGGTAACGGCGCAGTGGCGGTTTTCAT
GGCTTGTTATGACTGTTTTTTTGGGGTACAGTCTATGCCTCGGGCATCCAAGCAGCAAGCGCGTTACGCC
GTGGGTCGATGTTTGATGTTATGGAGCAGCAACGATGTTACGCAGCA
